Addgene plasmid #67404: pDEST47-ARL8B-GFP
Purpose: Mammalian expression of hArl8b with C-term GFP tag
Depositing lab: Richard Kahn. Depositing organization: Emory University. Publication: Tool box: Plasmids for the expression or knockdown of human ARF Family GTPases (ARF/ARL/SAR) and their co-expression in bacteria with N-myristoyltransferases. Kerr SC, Kahn RA. Cell Logist. 2015 Sep 21;5(3):e1090523. doi: 10.1080/21592799.2015.1090523. eCollection 2015 Jul-Sep. PubMed 27057421.
Backbone
  Vector backbone: pcDNA-DEST47
  Backbone manufacturer: Life Technologies
  Vector type: Mammalian Expression
  Selectable markers: Neomycin (select with G418)
Growth in bacteria
  Bacterial resistance: Ampicillin, 100 μg/mL
  Growth temperature: 37°C
  Growth strain: DH5alpha
  Copy number: High Copy
Gene/Insert
  Gene/Insert name: ARL8B (alt name: pRK15n-D47)
  Species: H. sapiens (human)
  Entrez Gene: ARL8B (a.k.a. ARL10C, Gie1)
  Promoter: CMV
  Tag / fusion protein: GFP (C terminal on backbone)
  Cloning method: Gateway Cloning
  Sequencing primers: 5′ CMV-F; 3′ GFP-R
Terms and licenses: Academic/Nonprofit Terms; Industry Terms: Not Available to Industry
How to cite: pDEST47-ARL8B-GFP was a gift from Richard Kahn (Addgene plasmid # 67404 ; http://n2t.net/addgene:67404 ; RRID:Addgene_67404)
