[The description below was written by a language model from this plasmid's Addgene catalogue record and pLannotate feature annotations shown in this document.]
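Description:
pDEST47-ARL8B-GFP is a mammalian expression plasmid of about 6.7 kb, built on the pcDNA-DEST47 Gateway destination backbone, that produces human ARL8B (also known as ARL10C or Gie1), an ARF-family small GTPase, fused at its C-terminus to GFP. In E. coli it is maintained at high copy through a ColE1/pUC-type origin and selected with ampicillin via the β-lactamase gene. An f1 origin is also present. For mammalian cells, an SV40 early promoter drives a neomycin phosphotransferase cassette ending in an SV40 polyadenylation signal, allowing G418 selection of stable transfectants.

The expression unit begins with the human cytomegalovirus immediate-early enhancer and promoter, followed by a T7 promoter. The ARL8B coding sequence was introduced by Gateway recombination and is therefore flanked by attB1 and attB2 sites. The attB2 site lies between the ARL8B coding sequence and the backbone-encoded Cycle 3 GFP, a mammalian codon-optimised GFP variant, so it would be translated as a short linker in the fusion protein. Transcription terminates at the bovine growth hormone polyadenylation signal. Several small annotated fragments (a truncated HIV-1 LTR match at the end of the CMV promoter, pieces of ble, lacI and bom, and lac promoter/operator elements) appear to be backbone remnants or short sequence similarities rather than functional parts of the design.

The plasmid belongs to a toolbox of constructs for expressing human ARF, ARL and SAR GTPases. It suits transient or stable expression of fluorescently tagged ARL8B in cultured mammalian cells. The feature annotation associates ARL8B with a lysosomal exocytic pathway.
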