Features (pLannotate 1.2.2; 23 found; start..end, strand, type, name):
      1..380     +  enhancer       CMV enhancer: human cytomegalovirus immediate early enhancer
    381..584     +  promoter       CMV promoter: human cytomegalovirus (CMV) immediate early promoter
    580..613     +  LTR            5' LTR (truncated) (fragment): truncated 5' long terminal repeat (LTR) from HIV-1
    629..647     +  promoter       T7 promoter: promoter for bacteriophage T7 RNA polymerase
    680..704     +  protein_bind   attB1: mutant version of attB; recombination site for the Gateway® BP reaction BP Clonase™
    721..1278    +  CDS            ARL8B: ARL8B_HUMAN - Also known as ARL10C, GIE1. Experimental evidence at protein level: Swiss-Prot protein existence level 1. (Microbial infection) During infection, coronaviruses such as SARS-CoV-2 and the chaperone HSPA5/GRP78 are probably co-released through ARL8B-dependent lysosomal exocytic pathway for unconventional egress. From Homo sapiens (Human).
   1280..1304    -  protein_bind   attB2: mutant version of attB; recombination site for the Gateway® BP reaction BP Clonase™
   1315..2034    +  CDS            Cycle 3 GFP: Cycle 3 GFP (Crameri et al., 1996) mammalian codon-optimized
   2062..2286    +  polyA_signal   bGH poly(A) signal: bovine growth hormone polyadenylation signal
   2290..2311    +  promoter       SV40 promoter (fragment): SV40 enhancer and early promoter
   2332..2760    +  rep_origin     f1 ori (sequence partly withheld): f1 bacteriophage origin of replication; arrow indicates direction of (+) strand synthesis
   2774..3103    +  promoter       SV40 promoter: SV40 enhancer and early promoter
   3170..3961    +  CDS            neo: KKA2_KLEPN - Also known as kan, nptII. Experimental evidence at protein level: Swiss-Prot protein existence level 1. Resistance to kanamycin, neomycin, paromomycin, ribostamycin, butirosin and gentamicin B. From Klebsiella pneumoniae.
   3987..4145    +  CDS            ble (fragment): BLE_KLEPN - Experimental evidence at protein level: Swiss-Prot protein existence level 1. Binding protein with a strong affinity to the bleomycin family of antibiotics. Binds to CL990; an antimitotic-antibiotic compound. From Klebsiella pneumoniae.
   4140..4261    +  polyA_signal   SV40 poly(A) signal: SV40 polyadenylation signal
   4334..4350    -  protein_bind   lac operator: The lac repressor binds to the lac operator to inhibit transcription in E. coli. This inhibition can be relieved by adding lactose or isopropyl-β-D-thiogalactopyranoside (IPTG). lac repressor encoded by lacI
   4358..4388    -  promoter       lac promoter: promoter for the E. coli lac operon
   4403..4424    -  protein_bind   CAP binding site: CAP binding activates transcription in the presence of cAMP. E. coli catabolite activator protein
   4437..4529    -  CDS            lacI (fragment): lac repressor; lacI; The lac repressor binds to the lac operator to inhibit transcription in E. coli. This inhibition can be relieved by adding lactose or isopropyl-β-D-thiogalactopyranoside (IPTG).
   4712..5300    -  rep_origin     ori: high-copy-number ColE1/pMB1/pBR322/pUC origin of replication
   5471..6331    -  CDS            AmpR: β-lactamase; bla; confers resistance to ampicillin, carbenicillin, and related antibiotics
   6332..6436    -  promoter       AmpR promoter: bla
   6495..6547    -  misc_feature   bom (fragment): basis of mobility region from pBR322
>Addgene plasmid #67404 | pDEST47-ARL8B-GFP | addgene full sequence | sequence record 248281 | Addgene NGS Result
GACATTGATTATTGACTAGTTATTAATAGTAATCAATTACGGGGTCATTAGTTCATAGCCCATATATGGA
GTTCCGCGTTACATAACTTACGGTAAATGGCCCGCCTGGCTGACCGCCCAACGACCCCCGCCCATTGACG
TCAATAATGACGTATGTTCCCATAGTAACGCCAATAGGGACTTTCCATTGACGTCAATGGGTGGAGTATT
TACGGTAAACTGCCCACTTGGCAGTACATCAAGTGTATCATATGCCAAGTACGCCCCCTATTGACGTCAA
TGACGGTAAATGGCCCGCCTGGCATTATGCCCAGTACATGACCTTATGGGACTTTCCTACTTGGCAGTAC
ATCTACGTATTAGTCATCGCTATTACCATGGTGATGCGGTTTTGGCAGTACATCAATGGGCGTGGATAGC
GGTTTGACTCACGGGGATTTCCAAGTCTCCACCCCATTGACGTCAATGGGAGTTTGTTTTGGCACCAAAA
TCAACGGGACTTTCCAAAATGTCGTAACAACTCCGCCCCATTGACGCAAATGGGCGGTAGGCGTGTACGG
TGGGAGGTCTATATAAGCAGAGCTCTCTGGCTAACTAGAGAACCCACTGCTTACTGGCTTATCGAAATTA
ATACGACTCACTATAGGGAGACCCAAGCTGGCTAGTTAAGCTTGATCAAACAAGTTTGTACAAAAAAGCA
GGCTTAGAAGGAGATAAACCATGCTGGCGCTCATCTCCCGCCTGCTGGACTGGTTCCGTTCGCTCTTCTG
GAAGGAAGAGATGGAGCTGACGCTCGTGGGGCTGCAGTACTCGGGCAAGACCACCTTCGTCAATGTCATC
GCGTCAGGTCAATTCAGTGAAGATATGATACCCACAGTGGGCTTCAACATGAGGAAGGTAACTAAAGGTA
ACGTCACAATAAAGATCTGGGACATAGGAGGACAACCCCGATTTCGAAGCATGTGGGAGCGGTATTGCAG
AGGAGTCAATGCTATTGTTTACATGATAGATGCTGCAGATCGTGAAAAGATAGAAGCTTCCCGAAATGAG
CTACATAATCTTCTAGATAAACCACAGTTACAAGGAATTCCAGTGCTAGTGCTTGGAAACAAGAGAGATC
TTCCTAATGCCTTGGATGAGAAACAGCTAATTGAAAAAATGAATCTGTCTGCTATTCAGGATAGAGAAAT
TTGCTGCTATTCAATTTCTTGCAAAGAAAAGGATAATATAGATATCACACTTCAGTGGCTTATTCAGCAT
TCAAAATCTAGAAGAAGCGACCCAGCTTTCTTGTACAAAGTGGTTCGATCTAGAATGGCTAGCAAAGGAG
AAGAACTTTTCACTGGAGTTGTCCCAATTCTTGTTGAATTAGATGGTGATGTTAATGGGCACAAATTTTC
TGTCAGTGGAGAGGGTGAAGGTGATGCTACATACGGAAAGCTTACCCTTAAATTTATTTGCACTACTGGA
AAACTACCTGTTCCATGGCCAACACTTGTCACTACTTTCTCTTATGGTGTTCAATGCTTTTCCCGTTATC
CGGATCATATGAAACGGCATGACTTTTTCAAGAGTGCCATGCCCGAAGGTTATGTACAGGAACGCACTAT
ATCTTTCAAAGATGACGGGAACTACAAGACGCGTGCTGAAGTCAAGTTTGAAGGTGATACCCTTGTTAAT
CGTATCGAGTTAAAAGGTATTGATTTTAAAGAAGATGGAAACATTCTCGGACACAAACTCGAGTACAACT
ATAACTCACACAATGTATACATCACGGCAGACAAACAAAAGAATGGAATCAAAGCTAACTTCAAAATTCG
CCACAACATTGAAGATGGATCCGTTCAACTAGCAGACCATTATCAACAAAATACTCCAATTGGCGATGGC
CCTGTCCTTTTACCAGACAACCATTACCTGTCGACACAATCTGCCCTTTCGAAAGATCCCAACGAAAAGC
GTGACCACATGGTCCTTCTTGAGTTTGTAACTGCTGCTGGGATTACACATGGCATGGATGAGCTCTACAA
ATAATGAATTAAACCCGCTGATCAGCCTCGACTGTGCCTTCTAGTTGCCAGCCATCTGTTGTTTGCCCCT
CCCCCGTGCCTTCCTTGACCCTGGAAGGTGCCACTCCCACTGTCCTTTCCTAATAAAATGAGGAAATTGC
ATCGCATTGTCTGAGTAGGTGTCATTCTATTCTGGGGGGTGGGGTGGGGCAGGACAGCAAGGGGGAGGAT
TGGGAAGACAATAGCAGGCATGCTGGGGATGCGGTGGGCTCTATGGCTTCTGAGGCGGAAAGAACCAGCT
GGGGCTCTAGGGGGTATCCCC
[124 nt withheld, positions 2332-2455]
C
[91 nt withheld, positions 2457-2547]
A
[49 nt withheld, positions 2549-2597]
CCTTTGACGTTGGAGTCCACGTTCTTT
[37 nt withheld, positions 2625-2661]
ACCCTATCTCGGTCTATTCTTTTGATTTATAAGGGATTTTGCCGATTTCGGCCTATTGGTTAAAAAATGA
GCTGATTTAACAAAAATTTAACGCGAATTAATTCTGTGGAATGTGTGTCAGTTAGGGTGTGGAAAGTCCC
CAGGCTCCCCAGCAGGCAGAAGTATGCAAAGCATGCATCTCAATTAGTCAGCAACCAGGTGTGGAAAGTC
CCCAGGCTCCCCAGCAGGCAGAAGTATGCAAAGCATGCATCTCAATTAGTCAGCAACCATAGTCCCGCCC
CTAACTCCGCCCATCCCGCCCCTAACTCCGCCCAGTTCCGCCCATTCTCCGCCCCATGGCTGACTAATTT
TTTTTATTTATGCAGAGGCCGAGGCCGCCTCTGCCTCTGAGCTATTCCAGAAGTAGTGAGGAGGCTTTTT
TGGAGGCCTAGGCTTTTGCAAAAAGCTCCCGGGAGCTTGTATATCCATTTTCGGATCTGATCAAGAGACA
GGATGAGGATCGTTTCGCATGATTGAACAAGATGGATTGCACGCAGGTTCTCCGGCCGCTTGGGTGGAGA
GGCTATTCGGCTATGACTGGGCACAACAGACAATCGGCTGCTCTGATGCCGCCGTGTTCCGGCTGTCAGC
GCAGGGGCGCCCGGTTCTTTTTGTCAAGACCGACCTGTCCGGTGCCCTGAATGAACTGCAGGACGAGGCA
GCGCGGCTATCGTGGCTGGCCACGACGGGCGTTCCTTGCGCAGCTGTGCTCGACGTTGTCACTGAAGCGG
GAAGGGACTGGCTGCTATTGGGCGAAGTGCCGGGGCAGGATCTCCTGTCATCTCACCTTGCTCCTGCCGA
GAAAGTATCCATCATGGCTGATGCAATGCGGCGGCTGCATACGCTTGATCCGGCTACCTGCCCATTCGAC
CACCAAGCGAAACATCGCATCGAGCGAGCACGTACTCGGATGGAAGCCGGTCTTGTCGATCAGGATGATC
TGGACGAAGAGCATCAGGGGCTCGCGCCAGCCGAACTGTTCGCCAGGCTCAAGGCGCGCATGCCCGACGG
CGAGGATCTCGTCGTGACCCATGGCGATGCCTGCTTGCCGAATATCATGGTGGAAAATGGCCGCTTTTCT
GGATTCATCGACTGTGGCCGGCTGGGTGTGGCGGACCGCTATCAGGACATAGCGTTGGCTACCCGTGATA
TTGCTGAAGAGCTTGGCGGCGAATGGGCTGACCGCTTCCTCGTGCTTTACGGTATCGCCGCTCCCGATTC
GCAGCGCATCGCCTTCTATCGCCTTCTTGACGAGTTCTTCTGAGCGGGACTCTGGGGTTCGCGAAATGAC
CGACCAAGCGACGCCCAACCTGCCATCACGAGATTTCGATTCCACCGCCGCCTTCTATGAAAGGTTGGGC
TTCGGAATCGTTTTCCGGGACGCCGGCTGGATGATCCTCCAGCGCGGGGATCTCATGCTGGAGTTCTTCG
CCCACCCCAACTTGTTTATTGCAGCTTATAATGGTTACAAATAAAGCAATAGCATCACAAATTTCACAAA
TAAAGCATTTTTTTCACTGCATTCTAGTTGTGGTTTGTCCAAACTCATCAATGTATCTTATCATGTCTGT
ATACCGTCGACCTCTAGCTAGAGCTTGGCGTAATCATGGTCATAGCTGTTTCCTGTGTGAAATTGTTATC
CGCTCACAATTCCACACAACATACGAGCCGGAAGCATAAAGTGTAAAGCCTGGGGTGCCTAATGAGTGAG
CTAACTCACATTAATTGCGTTGCGCTCACTGCCCGCTTTCCAGTCGGGAAACCTGTCGTGCCAGCTGCAT
TAATGAATCGGCCAACGCGCGGGGAGAGGCGGTTTGCGTATTGGGCGCTCTTCCGCTTCCTCGCTCACTG
ACTCGCTGCGCTCGGTCGTTCGGCTGCGGCGAGCGGTATCAGCTCACTCAAAGGCGGTAATACGGTTATC
CACAGAATCAGGGGATAACGCAGGAAAGAACATGTGAGCAAAAGGCCAGCAAAAGGCCAGGAACCGTAAA
AAGGCCGCGTTGCTGGCGTTTTTCCATAGGCTCCGCCCCCCTGACGAGCATCACAAAAATCGACGCTCAA
GTCAGAGGTGGCGAAACCCGACAGGACTATAAAGATACCAGGCGTTTCCCCCTGGAAGCTCCCTCGTGCG
CTCTCCTGTTCCGACCCTGCCGCTTACCGGATACCTGTCCGCCTTTCTCCCTTCGGGAAGCGTGGCGCTT
TCTCATAGCTCACGCTGTAGGTATCTCAGTTCGGTGTAGGTCGTTCGCTCCAAGCTGGGCTGTGTGCACG
AACCCCCCGTTCAGCCCGACCGCTGCGCCTTATCCGGTAACTATCGTCTTGAGTCCAACCCGGTAAGACA
CGACTTATCGCCACTGGCAGCAGCCACTGGTAACAGGATTAGCAGAGCGAGGTATGTAGGCGGTGCTACA
GAGTTCTTGAAGTGGTGGCCTAACTACGGCTACACTAGAAGAACAGTATTTGGTATCTGCGCTCTGCTGA
AGCCAGTTACCTTCGGAAAAAGAGTTGGTAGCTCTTGATCCGGCAAACAAACCACCGCTGGTAGCGGTGG
TTTTTTTGTTTGCAAGCAGCAGATTACGCGCAGAAAAAAAGGATCTCAAGAAGATCCTTTGATCTTTTCT
ACGGGGTCTGACGCTCAGTGGAACGAAAACTCACGTTAAGGGATTTTGGTCATGAGATTATCAAAAAGGA
TCTTCACCTAGATCCTTTTAAATTAAAAATGAAGTTTTAAATCAATCTAAAGTATATATGAGTAAACTTG
GTCTGACAGTTACCAATGCTTAATCAGTGAGGCACCTATCTCAGCGATCTGTCTATTTCGTTCATCCATA
GTTGCCTGACTCCCCGTCGTGTAGATAACTACGATACGGGAGGGCTTACCATCTGGCCCCAGTGCTGCAA
TGATACCGCGAGACCCACGCTCACCGGCTCCAGATTTATCAGCAATAAACCAGCCAGCCGGAAGGGCCGA
GCGCAGAAGTGGTCCTGCAACTTTATCCGCCTCCATCCAGTCTATTAATTGTTGCCGGGAAGCTAGAGTA
AGTAGTTCGCCAGTTAATAGTTTGCGCAACGTTGTTGCCATTGCTACAGGCATCGTGGTGTCACGCTCGT
CGTTTGGTATGGCTTCATTCAGCTCCGGTTCCCAACGATCAAGGCGAGTTACATGATCCCCCATGTTGTG
CAAAAAAGCGGTTAGCTCCTTCGGTCCTCCGATCGTTGTCAGAAGTAAGTTGGCCGCAGTGTTATCACTC
ATGGTTATGGCAGCACTGCATAATTCTCTTACTGTCATGCCATCCGTAAGATGCTTTTCTGTGACTGGTG
AGTACTCAACCAAGTCATTCTGAGAATAGTGTATGCGGCGACCGAGTTGCTCTTGCCCGGCGTCAATACG
GGATAATACCGCGCCACATAGCAGAACTTTAAAAGTGCTCATCATTGGAAAACGTTCTTCGGGGCGAAAA
CTCTCAAGGATCTTACCGCTGTTGAGATCCAGTTCGATGTAACCCACTCGTGCACCCAACTGATCTTCAG
CATCTTTTACTTTCACCAGCGTTTCTGGGTGAGCAAAAACAGGAAGGCAAAATGCCGCAAAAAAGGGAAT
AAGGGCGACACGGAAATGTTGAATACTCATACTCTTCCTTTTTCAATATTATTGAAGCATTTATCAGGGT
TATTGTCTCATGAGCGGATACATATTTGAATGTATTTAGAAAAATAAACAAATAGGGGTTCCGCGCACAT
TTCCCCGAAAAGTGCCACCTGACGTCGACGGATCGGGAGATCTCCCGATCCCCTATGGTGCACTCTCAGT
ACAATCTGCTCTGATGCCGCATAGTTAAGCCAGTATCTGCTCCCTGCTTGTGTGTTGGAGGTCGCTGAGT
AGTGCGCGAGCAAAATTTAAGCTACAACAAGGCAAGGCTTGACCGACAATTGCATGAAGAATCTGCTTAG
GGTTAGGCGTTTTGCGCTGCTTCGCGATGTACGGGCCAGATATACGCGTT
