>Addgene plasmid #67404 | pDEST47-ARL8B-GFP | addgene partial sequence | sequence record 118899 | GFPfusionREV 5'-CTCCACTGACAGAAAATTTG-3'
AGAATTGGGACAACTCCAGTGAAAAGTTCTTCTCCTTTGCTAGCCATTCTAGATCGAACCACTTTGTACA
AGAAAGCTGGGTCGCTTCTTCTAGATTTTGAATGCTGAATAAGCCACTGAAGTGTGATATCTATATTATC
CTTTTCTTTGCAAGAAATTGAATAGCAGCAAATTTCTCTATCCTGAATAGCAGACAGATTCATTTTTTCA
ATTAGCTGTTTCTCATCCAAGGCATTAGGAAGATCTCTCTTGTTTCCAAGCACTAGCACTGGAATTCCTT
GTAACTGTGGTTTATCTAGAAGATTATGTAGCTCATTTCGGGAAGCTTCTATCTTTTCACGATCTGCAGC
ATCTATCATGTAAACAATAGCATTGACTCCTCTGCAATACCGCTCCCACATGCTTCGAAATCGGGGTTGT
CCTCCTATGTCCCAGATCTTTATTGTGACGTTACCTTTAGTTACCTTCCTCATGTTGAAGCCCACTGTGG
GTATCATATCTTCACTGAATTGACCTGACGCGATGACATTGACGAAGGTGGTCTTGCCCGAGTACTGCAG
CCCCACGAGCGTCAGCTCCATCTCTTCCTTCCAGAAGAGCGAACGGAACCAGTCCAGCAGGCGGGAGATG
AGCGCCAGCATGGTTTATCTCCTTCTAAGCCTGCTTTTTTGTACAAACTTGTTTGATCAAGCTTAACTAG
CCAGCTTGGGTCTCCCTATAGTGAGTCGTATTAATTTCGATAAGCCAGTAAGCAGTGGGTTCTCTAGTTA
GCCAGAGAGCTCTGCTTATATAGACCTCCCACCGTACACGCCTACCGCCCATTTGCGTCAATGGGGCGGA
GTTGTTACGACATTTTGGAAAGTCCCGTTGATTTTGGTGCCAAAACAAACTCCCATTGACGTCAATGGGG
GTGGAGACTGGGAAATCCCCGTGAGTCAAACCGCTATCCACGCCCATTGATGTACTG
